>Addgene plasmid #24357 | pQUAST-FLPo | depositor full sequence | sequence record 11389 | Author sequence
GGCCAGACCCACGTAGTCCAGCGGCAGATCGGCGGCGGAGAAGTTAAGCGTCTCCAGGATGACCTTGCCC
GAACTGGGGCACGTGGTGTTCGACGATGTGCAGCTAATTTCGCCCGGCTCCACGTCCGCCCATTGGTTAA
TCAGCAGACCCTCGTTGGCGTAACGGAACCATGAGAGGTACGACAACCATTTGAGGTATACTGGCACCGA
GCCCGAGTTCAAGAAGAAGGCGTTTTTCCATAGGCTCCGCCCCCCTGACGAGCATCACAAAAATCGACGC
TCAAGTCAGAGGTGGCGAAACCCGACAGGACTATAAAGATACCAGGCGTTTCCCCCTGGAAGCTCCCTCG
TGCGCTCTCCTGTTCCGACCCTGCCGCTTACCGGATACCTGTCCGCCTTTCTCCCTTCGGGAAGCGTGGC
GCTTTCTCAATGCTCACGCTGTAGGTATCTCAGTTCGGTGTAGGTCGTTCGCTCCAAGCTGGGCTGTGTG
CACGAACCCCCCGTTCAGCCCGACCGCTGCGCCTTATCCGGTAACTATCGTCTTGAGTCCAACCCGGTAA
GACACGACTTATCGCCACTGGCAGCAGCCACTGGTAACAGGATTAGCAGAGCGAGGTATGTAGGCGGTGC
TACAGAGTTCTTGAAGTGGTGGCCTAACTACGGCTACACTAGAAGGACAGTATTTGGTATCTGCGCTCTG
CTGAAGCCAGTTACCTTCGGAAAAAGAGTTGGTAGCTCTTGATCCGGCAAACAAACCACCGCTGGTAGCG
GTGGTTTTTTTGTTTGCAAGCAGCAGATTACGCGCAGAAAAAAAGGATCTCAAGAAGATCCTTTGATCTT
TTCTACGGGGTCTGACGCTCAGTGGAACGAAAACTCACGTTAAGGGATTTTGGTCATGAGATTATCAAAA
AGGATCTTCACCTAGATCCTTTTAAATTAAAAATGAAGTTTTAAATCAATCTAAAGTATATATGAGTAAA
CTTGGTCTGACAGTTACCAATGCTTAATCAGTGAGGCACCTATCTCAGCGATCTGTCTATTTCGTTCATC
CATAGTTGCCTGACTCCCCGTCGTGTAGATAACTACGATACGGGAGGGCTTACCATCTGGCCCCAGTGCT
GCAATGATACCGCGAGACCCACGCTCACCGGCTCCAGATTTATCAGCAATAAACCAGCCAGCCGGAAGGG
CCGAGCGCAGAAGTGGTCCTGCAACTTTATCCGCCTCCATCCAGTCTATTAATTGTTGCCGGGAAGCTAG
AGTAAGTAGTTCGCCAGTTAATAGTTTGCGCAACGTTGTTGCCATTGCTACAGGCATCGTGGTGTCACGC
TCGTCGTTTGGTATGGCTTCATTCAGCTCCGGTTCCCAACGATCAAGGCGAGTTACATGATCCCCCATGT
TGTGCAAAAAAGCGGTTAGCTCCTTCGGTCCTCCGATCGTTGTCAGAAGTAAGTTGGCCGCAGTGTTATC
ACTCATGGTTATGGCAGCACTGCATAATTCTCTTACTGTCATGCCATCCGTAAGATGCTTTTCTGTGACT
GGTGAGTACTCAACCAAGTCATTCTGAGAATAGTGTATGCGGCGACCGAGTTGCTCTTGCCCGGCGTCAA
CACGGGATAATACCGCGCCACATAGCAGAACTTTAAAAGTGCTCATCATTGGAAAACGTTCTTCGGGGCG
AAAACTCTCAAGGATCTTACCGCTGTTGAGATCCAGTTCGATGTAACCCACTCGTGCACCCAACTGATCT
TCAGCATCTTTTACTTTCACCAGCGTTTCTGGGTGAGCAAAAACAGGAAGGCAAAATGCCGCAAAAAAGG
GAATAAGGGCGACACGGAAATGTTGAATACTCATACTCTTCCTTTTTCAATATTATTGAAGCATTTATCA
GGGTTATTGTCTCATGAGCGGATACATATTTGAATGTATTTAGAAAAATAAACAAATAGGGGTTCCGCGC
ACATTTCCCCGAAAAGTGCCACCTGACGTCTAAGAAACCATTATTATCATGACATTAACCTATAAAAATA
GGCGTATCACGAGGCCCTTTCGTCTCGCGCGTTTCGGTGATGACGGTGAAAACCTCTGACACATGCAGCT
CCCGGAGACGGTCACAGCTTGTCTGTAAGCGGATGCCGGGAGCAGACAAGCCCGTCAGGGCGCGTCAGCG
GGTGTTGGCGGGTGTCGGGGCTGGCTTAACTATGCGGCATCAGAGCAGATTGTACTGAGAGTGCACCATA
TGCGGTGTGAAATACCGCACCGAATCGCGCGGAACTAACGACAGTCGCTCCAAGGTCGTCGAACAAAAGG
TGAATGTGTTGCGGAGAGCGGGTGGGAGACAGCGAAAGAGCAACTACGAAACGTGGTGTGGTGGAGGTGA
ATTATGAAGAGGGCGCGCGATTTGAAAAGTATGTATATAAAAAATATATCCCGGTGTTTTATGTAGCGAT
AAACGAGTTTTTGATGTAAGGTATGCAGGTGTGTAAGTCTTTTGGTTAGAAGACAAATCCAAAGTCTACT
TGTGGGGATGTTCGAAGGGGAAATACTTGTATTCTATAGGTCATATCTTGTTTTTATTGGCACAAATATA
ATTACATTAGCTTTTTGAGGGGGCAATAAACAGTAAACACGATGGTAATAATGGTAAAAAAAAAAACAAG
CAGTTATTTCGGATATATGTCGGCTACTCCTTGCGTCGGGCCCGAAGTCTTAGAGCCAGATATGCGAGCA
CCCGGAAGCTCACGATGAGAATGGCCAGACCATGATGAAATAACATAAGGTGGTCCCGTCGGCAAGAGAC
ATCCACTTAACGTATGCTTGCAATAAGTGCGAGTGAAAGGAATAGTATTCTGAGTGTCGTATTGAGTCTG
AGTGAGACAGCGATATGATTGTTGATTAACCCTTAGCATGTCCGTGGGGTTTGAATTAACTCATAATATT
AATTAGACGAAATTATTTTTAAAGTTTTATTTTTAATAATTTGCGAGTACGCAAAGCTTGGCTGCATCCA
ACGCGTTGGGAGCTCTCCGGATCCAAGCTTGGATCCGGGTAATCGCTTATCCTCGGATAAACAATTATCC
TCACGGGTAATCGCTTATCCGCTCGGGTAATCGCTTATCCTCGGGTAATCGCTTATCCTTAAGCTTGATA
TCGAATTCCTGCAGCCCGAGCGGAGACTCTAGCGAGCGCCGGAGTATAAATAGAGGCGCTTCGTCTACGG
AGCGACAATTCAATTCAAACAAGCAAAGTGAACACGTCGCTAAGCGAAAGCTAAGCAAATAAACAAGCGC
AGCTGAACAAGCTAAACAATCTGCAGTAAAGTGCAAGTTAAAGTGAATCAATTAAAAGTAACCAGCAACC
AAGTAAATCAACTGCAACTACTGAAATCTGCCAAGAAGTAATTATTGAATACAAGAAGAGAACTCTGAAT
AGGGAATTGGGAATTCGTTAACAGATCGGGGGATCAATTCGTTAACAGATCTCAACATGAGCCAGTTCGA
CATCCTGTGCAAGACCCCCCCCAAGGTGCTGGTGCGGCAGTTCGTGGAGAGATTCGAGAGGCCCAGCGGC
GAGAAGATCGCCAGCTGTGCCGCCGAGCTGACCTACCTGTGCTGGATGATCACCCACAACGGCACCGCCA
TCAAGAGGGCCACCTTCATGAGCTACAACACCATCATCAGCAACAGCCTGAGCTTCGACATCGTGAACAA
GAGCCTGCAGTTCAAGTACAAGACCCAGAAGGCCACCATCCTGGAGGCCAGCCTGAAGAAGCTGATCCCC
GCCTGGGAGTTCACCATCATCCCTTACAACGGCCAGAAGCACCAGAGCGACATCACCGACATCGTGTCCA
GCCTGCAGCTGCAGTTCGAGAGCAGCGAGGAGGCCGACAAGGGCAACAGCCACAGCAAGAAGATGCTGAA
GGCCCTGCTGTCCGAGGGCGAGAGCATCTGGGAGATCACCGAGAAGATCCTGAACAGCTTCGAGTACACC
AGCAGGTTCACCAAGACCAAGACCCTGTACCAGTTCCTGTTCCTGGCCACATTCATCAACTGCGGCAGGT
TCAGCGACATCAAGAACGTGGACCCCAAGAGCTTCAAGCTGGTGCAGAACAAGTACCTGGGCGTGATCAT
TCAGTGCCTGGTGACCGAGACCAAGACAAGCGTGTCCAGGCACATCTACTTTTTCAGCGCCAGAGGCAGG
ATCGACCCCCTGGTGTACCTGGACGAGTTCCTGAGGAACAGCGAGCCCGTGCTGAAGAGAGTGAACAGGA
CCGGCAACAGCAGCAGCAACAAGCAGGAGTACCAGCTGCTGAAGGACAACCTGGTGCGCAGCTACAACAA
GGCCCTGAAGAAGAACGCCCCCTACCCCATCTTCGCTATCAAGAACGGCCCTAAGAGCCACATCGGCAGG
CACCTGATGACCAGCTTTCTGAGCATGAAGGGCCTGACCGAGCTGACAAACGTGGTGGGCAACTGGAGCG
ACAAGAGGGCCTCCGCCGTGGCCAGGACCACCTACACCCACCAGATCACCGCCATCCCCGACCACTACTT
CGCCCTGGTGTCCAGGTACTACGCCTACGACCCCATCAGCAAGGAGATGATCGCCCTGAAGGACGAGACC
AACCCCATCGAGGAGTGGCAGCACATCGAGCAGCTGAAGGGCAGCGCCGAGGGCAGCATCAGATACCCCG
CCTGGAACGGCATCATCAGCCAGGAGGTGCTGGACTACCTGAGCAGCTACATCAACAGGCGGATCTGATA
AGCGGCCGCGGCTCGAGGGTACCTCTAGAGGATCTTTGTGAAGGAACCTTACTTCTGTGGTGTGACATAA
TTGGACAAACTACCTACAGAGATTTAAAGCTCTAAGGTAAATATAAAATTTTTAAGTGTATAATGTGTTA
AACTACTGATTCTAATTGTTTGTGTATTTTAGATTCCAACCTATGGAACTGATGAATGGGAGCAGTGGTG
GAATGCCTTTAATGAGGAAAACCTGTTTTGCTCAGAAGAAATGCCATCTAGTGATGATGAGGCTACTGCT
GACTCTCAACATTCTACTCCTCCAAAAAAGAAGAGAAAGGTAGAAGACCCCAAGGACTTTCCTTCAGAAT
TGCTAAGTTTTTTGAGTCATGCTGTGTTTAGTAATAGAACTCTTGCTTGCTTTGCTATTTACACCACAAA
GGAAAAAGCTGCACTGCTATACAAGAAAATTATGGAAAAATATTTGATGTATAGTGCCTTGACTAGAGAT
CATAATCAGCCATACCACATTTGTAGAGGTTTTACTTGCTTTAAAAAACCTCCCACACCTCCCCCTGAAC
CTGAAACATAAAATGAATGCAATTGTTGTTGTTAACTTGTTTATTGCAGCTTATAATGGTTACAAATAAA
GCAATAGCATCACAAATTTCACAAATAAAGCATTTTTTTCACTGCATTCTAGTTGTGGTTTGTCCAAACT
CATCAATGTATCTTATCATGTCTGGATCGGATCCACTAGAAGGCCTTAGTATGTATGTAAGTTAATAAAA
CCCTTTTTTGGAGAATGTAGATTTAAAAAAACATATTTTTTTTTTATTTTTTACTGCACTGGACATCATT
GAACTTATCTGATCAGTTTTAAATTTACTTCGATCCAAGGGTATTTGAAGTACCAGGTTCTTTCGATTAC
CTCTCACTCAAAATGACATTCCACTCAAAGTCAGCGCTGTTTGCCTCCTTCTCTGTCCACAGAAATATCG
CCGTCTCTTTCGCCGCTGCGTCCGCTATCTCTTTCGCCACCGTTTGTAGCGTTACCTAGCGTCAATGTCC
GCCTTCAGTTGCACTTTGTCAGCGGTTTCGTGACGAAGCTCCAAGCGGTTTACGCCATCAATTAAACACA
AAGTGCTGTGCCAAAACTCCTCTCGCTTCTTATTTTTGTTTGTTTTTTGAGTGATTGGGGTGGTGATTGG
TTTTGGGTGGGTAAGCAGGGGAAAGTGTGAAAAATCCCGGCAATGGGCCAAGAGGATCAGGAGCTATTAA
TTCGCGGAGGCAGCAAACACCCATCTGCCGAGCATCTGAACAATGTGAGTAGTACATGTGCATACATCTT
AAGTTCACTTGATCTATAGGAACTGCGATTGCAACATCAAATTGTCTGCGGCGTGAGAACTGCGACCCAC
AAAAATCCCAAACCGCAATCGCACAAACAAATAGTGACACGAAACAGATTATTCTGGTAGCTGTGCTCGC
TATATAAGACAATTTTTAAGATCATATCATGATCAAGACATCTAAAGGCATTCATTTTCGACTACATTCT
TTTTTACAAAAAATATAACAACCAGATATTTTAAGCTGATCCTAGATGCACAAAAAATAAATAAAAGTAT
AAACCTACTTCGTAGGATACTTCGTTTTGTTCGGGGTTAGATGAGCATAACGCTTGTAGTTGATATTTGA
GATCCCCTATCATTGCAGGGTGACAGCGGAGCGGCTTCGCAGAGCTGCATTAACCAGGGCTTCGGGCAGG
CCAAAAACTACGGCACGCTCCTGCCACCCAGTCCGCCGGAGGACTCCGGTTCAGGGAGCGGCCAACTAGC
CGAGAACCTCACCTATGCCTGGCACAATATGGACATCTTTGGGGCGGTCAATCAGCCGGGCTCCGGATGG
CGGCAGCTGGTCAACCGGACACGCGGACTATTCTGCAACGAGCGACACATACCGGCGCCCAGGAAACATT
TGCTCAAGAACGGTGAGTTTCTATTCGCAGTCGGCTGATCTGTGTGAAATCTTAATAAAGGGTCCAATTA
CCAATTTGAAACTCAGTTTGCGGCGTGGCCTATCCGGGCGAACTTTTGGCCGTGATGGGCAGTTCCGGTG
CCGGAAAGACGACCCTGCTGAATGCCCTTGCCTTTCGATCGCCGCAGGGCATCCAAGTATCGCCATCCGG
GATGCGACTGCTCAATGGCCAACCTGTGGACGCCAAGGAGATGCAGGCCAGGTGCGCCTATGTCCAGCAG
GATGACCTCTTTATCGGCTCCCTAACGGCCAGGGAACACCTGATTTTCCAGGCCATGGTGCGGATGCCAC
GACATCTGACCTATCGGCAGCGAGTGGCCCGCGTGGATCAGGTGATCCAGGAGCTTTCGCTCAGCAAATG
TCAGCACACGATCATCGGTGTGCCCGGCAGGGTGAAAGGTCTGTCCGGCGGAGAAAGGAAGCGTCTGGCA
TTCGCCTCCGAGGCACTAACCGATCCGCCGCTTCTGATCTGCGATGAGCCCACCTCCGGACTGGACTCAT
TTACCGCCCACAGCGTCGTCCAGGTGCTGAAGAAGCTGTCGCAGAAGGGCAAGACCGTCATCCTGACCAT
TCATCAGCCGTCTTCCGAGCTGTTTGAGCTCTTTGACAAGATCCTTCTGATGGCCGAGGGCAGGGTAGCT
TTCTTGGGCACTCCCAGCGAAGCCGTCGACTTCTTTTCCTAGTGAGTTCGATGTGTTTATTAAGGGTATC
TAGCATTACATTACATCTCAACTCCTATCCAGCGTGGGTGCCCAGTGTCCTACCAACTACAATCCGGCGG
ACTTTTACGTACAGGTGTTGGCCGTTGTGCCCGGACGGGAGATCGAGTCCCGTGATCGGATCGCCAAGAT
ATGCGACAATTTTGCTATTAGCAAAGTAGCCCGGGATATGGAGCAGTTGTTGGCCACCAAAAATTTGGAG
AAGCCACTGGAGCAGCCGGAGAATGGGTACACCTACAAGGCCACCTGGTTCATGCAGTTCCGGGCGGTCC
TGTGGCGATCCTGGCTGTCGGTGCTCAAGGAACCACTCCTCGTAAAAGTGCGACTTATTCAGACAACGGT
GAGTGGTTCCAGTGGAAACAAATGATATAACGCTTACAATTCTTGGAAACAAATTCGCTAGATTTTAGTT
AGAATTGCCTGATTCCACACCCTTCTTAGTTTTTTTCAATGAGATGTATAGTTTATAGTTTTGCAGAAAA
TAAATAAATTTCATTTAACTCGCGAACATGTTGAAGATATGAATATTAATGAGATGCGAGTAACATTTTA
ATTTGCAGATGGTTGCCATCTTGATTGGCCTCATCTTTTTGGGCCAACAACTCACGCAAGTGGGCGTGAT
GAATATCAACGGAGCCATCTTCCTCTTCCTGACCAACATGACCTTTCAAAACGTCTTTGCCACGATAAAT
GTAAGTCTTGTTTAGAATACATTTGCATATTAATAATTTACTAACTTTCTAATGAATCGATTCGATTTAG
GTGTTCACCTCAGAGCTGCCAGTTTTTATGAGGGAGGCCCGAAGTCGACTTTATCGCTGTGACACATACT
TTCTGGGCAAAACGATTGCCGAATTACCGCTTTTTCTCACAGTGCCACTGGTCTTCACGGCGATTGCCTA
TCCGATGATCGGACTGCGGGCCGGAGTGCTGCACTTCTTCAACTGCCTGGCGCTGGTCACTCTGGTGGCC
AATGTGTCAACGTCCTTCGGATATCTAATATCCTGCGCCAGCTCCTCGACCTCGATGGCGCTGTCTGTGG
GTCCGCCGGTTATCATACCATTCCTGCTCTTTGGCGGCTTCTTCTTGAACTCGGGCTCGGTGCCAGTATA
CCTCAAATGGTTGTCGTACCTCTCATGGTTCCGTTACGCCAACGAGGGTCTGCTGATTAACCAATGGGCG
GACGTGGAGCCGGGCGAAATTAGCTGCACATCGTCGAACACCACGTGCCCCAGTTCGGGCAAGGTCATCC
TGGAGACGCTTAACTTCTCCGCCGCCGATCTGCCGCTGGACTACGTGGGTCTGGCCATTCTCATCGTGAG
CTTCCGGGTGCTCGCATATCTGGCTCTAAGACTTCGGGCCCGACGCAAGGAGTAGCCGACATATATCCGA
AATAACTGCTTGTTTTTTTTTTTACCATTATTACCATCGTGTTTACTGTTTATTGCCCCCTCAAAAAGCT
AATGTAATTATATTTGTGCCAATAAAAACAAGATATGACCTATAGAATACAAGTATTTCCCCTTCGAACA
TCCCCACAAGTAGACTTTGGATTTGTCTTCTAACCAAAAGACTTACACACCTGCATACCTTACATCAAAA
ACTCGTTTATCGCTACATAAAACACCGGGATATATTTTTTATATACATACTTTTCAAATCGCGCGCCCTC
TTCATAATTCACCTCCACCACACCACGTTTCGTAGTTGCTCTTTCGCTGTCTCCCACCCGCTCTCCGCAA
CACATTCACCTTTTGTTCGACGACCTTGGAGCGACTGTCGTTAGTTCCGCGCGATTCGGTTCGCTCAAAT
GGTTCCGAGTGGTTCATTTCGTCTCAATAGAAATTAGTAATAAATATTTGTATGTACAATTTATTTGCTC
CAATATATTTGTATATATTTCCCTCACAGCTATATTTATTCTAATTTAATATTATGACTTTTTAAGGTAA
TTTTTTGTGACCTGTTCGGAGTGATTAGCGTTACAATTTGAACTGAAAGTGACATCCAGTGTTTGTTCCT
TGTGTAGATGCATCTCAAAAAAATGGTGGGCATAATAGTGTTGTTTATATATATCAAAAATAACAACTAT
AATAATAAGAATACATTTAATTTAGAAAATGCTTGGATTTCACTGGAACTAGAATTAATTCGGCTGCTGC
TCTAAACGACGCATTTCGTACTCCAAAGTACGAATTTTTTCCCTCAAGCTCTTATTTTCATTAAACAATG
AACAGGACCTAACGCACAGTCACGTTATTGTTTACATAAATGATTTTTTTTACTATTCAAACTTACTCTG
TTTGTGTACTCCCACTGGTATAGCCTTCTTTTATCTTTTCTGGTTCAGGCTCTATCACTTTACTAGGTAC
GGCATCTGCGTTGAGTCGCCTCCTTTTAAATGTCTGACCTTTTGCAGGTGCAGCCTTCCACTGCGAATCA
TTAAAGTGGGTATCACAAATTTGGGAGTTTTCACCAAGGCTGCACCCAAGGCTCTGCTCCCACAATTTTC
TCTTAATAGCACACTTCGGCACGTGAATTAATTTTACTCCAGTCACAGCTTTGCAGCAAAATTTGCAATA
TTTCATTTTTTTTTATTCCACGTAAGGGTTAATGTTTTCAAAAAAAAATTCGTCCGCACACAACCTTTCC
TCTCAACAAGCAAACGTGCACTGAATTTAAGTGTATACTTCGGTAAGCTTCGGCTATCGACGGGACCACC
TTATGTTATTTCATCATG
Features (pLannotate 1.2.2; 19 found; start..end, strand, type, name):
      1..229     -  CDS            mini-white (fragment): Drosophila white gene eye color pigment; white; This is a modified version of the white gene lacking part of the first intron.
    235..823     -  rep_origin     ori: high-copy-number ColE1/pMB1/pBR322/pUC origin of replication
    994..1854    -  CDS            AmpR: β-lactamase; bla; confers resistance to ampicillin, carbenicillin, and related antibiotics
   1855..1959    -  promoter       AmpR promoter: bla
   2054..2089    +  CDS            rop (fragment): Rop protein, which maintains plasmids at low copy number; rop
   2191..2260    +  misc_feature   bom (fragment): basis of mobility region from pBR322
   2259..2761    -  gene           mini-white (fragment): white; This modified version of the white gene lacks part of the first intron.
   2761..2993    -  misc_feature   P element 3' end: P element 3' end
   3140..3168    -  misc_feature   MCS (fragment): pBluescript multiple cloning site
   3189..3427    +  promoter       hsp70 promoter: Drosophila melanogaster hsp70Bb promoter
   3487..4758    +  CDS            FLPo: nuclear-targeted site-specific recombinase FLPo is a mouse codon-optimized fusion between the SV40 nuclear localization signal and a thermostable version of the Saccharomyces cerevisiae site-specific recombinase FLP. Recombination occurs at FRT sequences.
   4791..4865    +  CDS            small t antigen (fragment): SV40 (simian virus 40) small t antigen
   4867..4932    +  intron         small t intron: SV40 (simian virus 40) small t antigen intron
   5062..5082    +  CDS            SV40 NLS: nuclear localization signal of SV40 (simian virus 40) large T antigen
   5089..5223    +  CDS            LT_POVHA (fragment): Protein inferred from homology: Swiss-Prot protein existence level 3. Isoform large T antigen is a key early protein essential for both driving viral replication and inducing cellular transformation. Plays a role in viral genome replication by driving entry of quiescent cells into the cell cycle and by autoregulating the synthesis of viral early mRNA. Displays highly oncogenic activities by corrupting the host cellular checkpoint mechanisms that guard cell division and the transcription, replication, and repair of DNA. Participates in the modulation of cellular gene expression preceeding viral
   5248..5331    +  CDS            large T antigen (fragment): large T antigen from SV40 (simian virus 40)
   5354..5488    +  polyA_signal   SV40 poly(A) signal: SV40 polyadenylation signal
   5993..8875    +  CDS            mini-white: Drosophila white gene eye color pigment; white; This is a modified version of the white gene lacking part of the first intron.
   9653..10238   -  misc_feature   P element 5' end: No description available
