[The description below was written by a language model from this plasmid's Addgene catalogue record and pLannotate feature annotations shown in this document.]
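Description:
pQUAST-FLPo is a Drosophila (insect expression) transformation plasmid built on the pQUAST backbone, the effector vector of the Q binary expression system. In bacteria it is maintained through a high-copy ColE1/pUC-type origin and selected with ampicillin via the β-lactamase gene and its promoter. Short rop and bom fragments are leftovers of its pBR322 ancestry. For fly transgenesis, the expression cassette and a mini-white eye-colour marker sit between P element 5' and 3' ends, which allows transposase-mediated integration into the germline and identification of transformants by eye pigmentation. Additional small mini-white fragments annotated near the backbone junctions appear to be pieces of the same marker region.

The payload is FLPo, a mouse/mammalian codon-optimized, thermostable FLP recombinase fused to an SV40 nuclear localization signal. It was PCR-amplified from an earlier FLPo plasmid and inserted between BglII and NotI sites. The coding sequence lies downstream of a Drosophila hsp70 promoter element and is followed by SV40 small t intron and large T-derived sequences ending in the SV40 polyadenylation signal. As the vector name implies, pQUAST places QF-responsive QUAS binding sites upstream of this hsp70 promoter, although the automated feature table does not annotate them. The annotated sequence is 10,238 nt, consistent with the listed backbone of about 9 kb plus an insert of about 1.5 kb.

In flies carrying a QF driver, FLPo should be expressed wherever QF is active and can be repressed by QS. It then catalyses recombination at FRT sites. This makes the construct suited to the lineage tracing and mosaic analysis applications for which the Q system was described.
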