Addgene plasmid #24357: pQUAST-FLPo
Depositing lab: Liqun Luo. Depositing organization: Stanford University. Publication: The Q system: a repressible binary system for transgene expression, lineage tracing, and mosaic analysis. Potter CJ, Tasic B, Russler EV, Liang L, Luo L. Cell. 2010 Apr 30. 141(3):536-48. 10.1016/j.cell.2010.02.025 PubMed 20434990.
Backbone
  Vector backbone: pQUAST
  Backbone size w/o insert (bp): 9000
  Vector type: Insect Expression
Growth in bacteria
  Bacterial resistance: Ampicillin, 100 μg/mL
  Growth temperature: 37°C
  Growth strain: DH5alpha
  Copy number: Unknown
Gene/Insert
  Gene/Insert name: FLPo
  Insert size (bp): 1500
  Cloning method: Restriction Enzyme; 5′ cloning site BglII (unknown if destroyed); 3′ cloning site NotI (unknown if destroyed)
  Sequencing primers: 5′ FLP-rec
Terms and licenses: Academic/Nonprofit Terms; Industry Terms: Not Available to Industry
Depositor comments: Mammalian codon-optimized FLP recombinase (FLPo; Addgene plasmid 13792) (Raymond and Soriano, 2007) was PCR amplified to include BglII/NotI restriction sites, and cloned into pQUAST to generate pQUAST-FLPo.
How to cite: pQUAST-FLPo was a gift from Liqun Luo (Addgene plasmid # 24357 ; http://n2t.net/addgene:24357 ; RRID:Addgene_24357)
