>Addgene plasmid #24357 | pQUAST-FLPo | addgene partial sequence | sequence record 30115 | 24357 with EBV-rev
CTAGAAGGCCTAATTCTAGTATGTATGTAAGTTAATAAAACCCATTTTTGCGGAAAGTAGATAAAAAAAA
CATTTTTTTTTTTTACTGCACTGGATATCATTGAACTTATCTGATCAGTTTTAAATTTACTTCGATCCAA
GGGTATTTGATGTACCAGGTTCTTTCGATTACCTCTCACTCAAAATGACATTCCACTCAAAGTCAGCGCT
GTTTGCCTCCTTCTCTGTCCACAGAAATATCGCCGTCTCTTTCGCCGCTGCGTCCGCTATCTCTTTCGCC
ACCGTTTGTAGCGTTACGTAGCGTCAATGTCCGCCTTCAGTTGCATTTTGTCAGCGGTTTCGTGACGAAG
CTCCAAGCGGTTTACGCCATCAATTAAACACAAAGTGCTGTGCCAAAACTCCTCTCGCTTCTTATTTTTG
TTTGTTTTTTGAGTGATTGGGGTGGTGATTGGTTTTGGGTGGGTAAGCAGGGGAAAGTGTGAAAAATCCC
GGCAATGGGCCAAGAGGATCAGGAGCTATTAATTCGCGGAGGCAGCAAACACCCATCTGCCGAGCATCTG
AACAATGTGAGTAGTACATGTGC
