>Addgene plasmid #24357 | pQUAST-FLPo | addgene partial sequence | sequence record 30116 | 24357 with Pry1
ACGAATTATTTTTAAAGTTTTATTTTTAATAATTTGCGAGTACGCAAAGCTTGGCTGCATCCAACGCGTT
GGGAGCTCTCCGGATCCAAGCTTGGATCCGGGTAATCGCTTATCCTCGGATAAACAATTATCCTCACGGG
TAATCGCTTATCCGCTCGGGTAATCGCTTATCCTCGGGTAATCGCTTATCCTTAAGCTTGATATCGAATT
CCTGCAGCCCGAGCGGAGACTCTAGCGAGCGCCGGAGTATAAATAGAGGCGCTTCGTCTACGGAGCGACA
ATTCAATTCAAACAAGCAAAGTGAACACGTCGCTAAGCGAAAGCTAAGCAAATAAACAAGCGCAGCTGAA
CAAGCTAAACAATCTGCAGTAAAGTGCAAGTTAAAGTGAATCAATTAAAAGTAACCAGCAACCAAGTAAA
TCAACTGCAACTACTGAAATCTGCCAAGAAGTAATTATTGAATACAAGAAGAGAACTCTGAATAGGGAAT
TGGGAATTCGTTAACAGATCGGGGGATCAATTCGTTAACAGATCTCAACATGAGCCAGTTCGACATCCTG
TGCAAGACCCCCCCCAAGGTGCTGGTGCGGCAGTTCGTGGAGAGATTCGAGAGGCCCAGCGGCGAGAAGA
TCCGCCG
