>Addgene plasmid #24357 | pQUAST-FLPo | addgene partial sequence | sequence record 30117 | 24357 with SV40pA-R
GTTAACAACAACAATTGCATTCATTTTATGTTTCAGGTTCAGGGGGAGGTGTGGGAGGTTTTTTAAAGCA
AGTAAAACCTCTACAAATGTGGTATGGCTGATTATGATCTCTAGTCAAGGCACTATACATCAAATATTTT
TCCATAATTTTCTTGTATAGCAGTGCAGCTTTTTCCTTTGTGGTGTAAATAGCAAAGCAAGCAAGAGTTC
TATTACTAAACACAGCATGACTCAAAAAACTTAGCAATTCTGAAGGAAAGTCCTTGGGGTCTTCTACCTT
TCTCTTCTTTTTTGGAGGAGTAGAATGTTGAGAGTCAGCAGTAGCCTCATCATCACTAGATGGCATTTCT
TCTGAGCAAAACAGGTTTTCCTCATTAAAGGCATTCCACCACTGCTCCCATTCATCAGTTCCATAGGTTG
GAATCTAAAATACACAAACAATTAGAATCAGTAGTTTAACACATTATACACTTAAAAATTTTATATTTAC
CTTAGAGCTTTAAATCTCTGTAGGTAGTTTGTCCAATTATGTCACACCACAGAAGTAAGGTTCCTTCACA
AAGATCCTCTAGAGGTACCCTCGAGCCGCGGCCGCTTATCAGATCCGCCTGTTGATGTAGCTGCTCA
